>Addgene plasmid #48720 | pTYB1-pLAC-N71 | addgene partial sequence | sequence record 72763 | T7 5'-TAATACGACTCACTATAGGG-3'
TTTTGTTTAACTTTAAGAAGGAGATATACATATGAGTATCTTACTAACAGAACAAGCCCTTGCAAAAGCA
GGAAAAGGAATGCACGGAGGCGTGCCAGGTGGAAAACAATTCATCGAAAATGGAAGTGAATTTGCACAAA
AATTACTGAAGAAATTCAGTCTATTAAAACCATGGGCATGCTTTGCCAAGGGTACCAATGTTTTAATGGC
GGATGGGTCTATTGAATGTATTGAAAACATTGAGGTTGGTAATAAGGTCATGGGTAAAGATGGCAGACCT
CGTGAGGTAATTAAATTGCCCAGAGGAAGAGAAACTATGTACAGCGTCGTGCAGAAAAGTCAGCACAGAG
CCCACAAAAGTGACTCAAGTCGTGAAGTGCCAGAATTACTCAAGTTTACGTGTAATGCGACCCATGAGTT
GGTTGTTAGAACACCTCGTAGTGTCCGCCGTTTGTCTCGTACCATTAAGGGTGTCGAATATTTTGAAGTT
ATTACTTTTGAGATGGGCCAAAAGAAAGCCCCCGACGGTAGAATTGTTGAGCTTGTCAAGGAAGTTTCAA
AGAGCTACCCAATATCTGAGGGGCCTGAGAGAGCCAACGAATTAGTAGAATCCTATAGAAAGGCTTCAAA
TAAAGCTTATTTTGAGTGGACTATTGAGGCCAGAGATCTTTCTCTGTTGGGTTCCCATGTTCGTAAAGCT
ACCTACCAGACTTACGCTCCAATTCTTTATGAGAATGACCACTTTTTCGACTACATGCAAAAAAGTAAGT
TTCATCTCACCATTGAAGGTCCAAAAGTACTTGCTTATTTACTTGGTTTATGGATTGGTGATGGATTGTC
TGAC
