[The description below was written by a language model from this plasmid's Addgene catalogue record.]
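Description:
pTYB1-pLAC-N71 is a bacterial expression plasmid built on the pTYB1 backbone, a commercial vector from an intein-mediated purification system. It carries an N-terminally truncated fragment of human lacritin (LACRT), a secreted tear glycoprotein, under control of a T7 promoter. The plasmid is selected with ampicillin, is listed as high copy, and is maintained in ER2566, an E. coli strain that supplies T7 RNA polymerase. The depositor chose this strain for efficient production of the non-glycosylated mammalian protein.

The 147 bp insert encodes only the C-terminal portion of lacritin. Residue numbering is relative to the mature protein lacking its signal peptide, so position 1 corresponds to residue 20 of the reference protein sequence. The record is slightly inconsistent on the extent of the deletion: the purpose line cites 70 residues removed, while the mutation field states that the first 71 amino acids are deleted. The fragment is fused at its C terminus to an intein tag. In pTYB1-type vectors this self-cleaving element is generally coupled to an affinity domain, allowing the fusion to be captured and the target released without residual tag sequence, although the record itself lists only "intein". EcoRI is recorded as both the 5′ and 3′ cloning site, with site retention unknown. The listed total vector size of 147 bp evidently repeats the insert length, since the backbone alone is 7477 bp.

The construct appears to belong to a lacritin truncation series used to produce recombinant deletion variants. The associated work examined how lacritin rescues stressed epithelia through FOXO3-associated autophagy. No feature table was provided, so other backbone elements cannot be confirmed.
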