Addgene plasmid #48720: pTYB1-pLAC-N71
Purpose: Bacterial expression of Lacritin protein with 70 AA removed from the N-terminus
Depositing lab: Gordon Laurie. Depositing organization: University of Virginia. Publication: Lacritin rescues stressed epithelia via rapid forkhead box O3 (FOXO3)-associated autophagy that restores metabolism. Wang N, Zimmerman K, Raab RW, McKown RL, Hutnik CM, Talla V, Tyler MF 4th, Lee JK, Laurie GW. J Biol Chem. 2013 Jun 21;288(25):18146-61. doi: 10.1074/jbc.M112.436584. Epub 2013 May 2. PubMed 23640897.
Backbone
  Vector backbone: pTYB1
  Backbone manufacturer: New England BioLabs, INC
  Backbone size w/o insert (bp): 7477
  Total vector size (bp): 147
  Vector type: Bacterial Expression
Growth in bacteria
  Bacterial resistance: Ampicillin, 100 μg/mL
  Growth temperature: 37°C
  Growth strain: ER2566
  Growth instructions: Bacterial Strain was selected due to its ability to efficiently express mammalian protein (non-glycosolated) in bacterial cells.
  Copy number: High Copy
Gene/Insert
  Gene/Insert name: Lacritin (alt names: LACRT; pLAC)
  Species: H. sapiens (human)
  Insert size (bp): 147
  Mutation: Deleted first 71 amino acids of mature lacritin without signal peptide
  GenBank ID: NM_033277.1
  Entrez Gene: LACRT
  Promoter: T7
  Tag / fusion protein: Intein (C terminal on insert)
  Cloning method: Restriction Enzyme; 5′ cloning site EcoRI (unknown if destroyed); 3′ cloning site EcoRI (unknown if destroyed)
  Sequencing primers: 5′ ATGAAGTATCTTACTAAC; 3′ TCATGCCCATGGTTTTAA
Terms and licenses: Academic/Nonprofit Terms; Industry Terms: Not Available to Industry
Depositor comments: Please note that amino acid numbering of this plasmid is relative to amino acid #20 in GenBank reference sequence NP_150593.1. E20 in the reference sequence is considered the first amino acid of lacritin in this plasmid. Lacritin protein sequence in this plasmid is: SILLTEQALAKAGKGMHGGVPGGKQFIENGSEFAQKLLKKFSLLKPWA
How to cite: pTYB1-pLAC-N71 was a gift from Gordon Laurie (Addgene plasmid # 48720 ; http://n2t.net/addgene:48720 ; RRID:Addgene_48720)
